>Addgene plasmid #91382 | pHH0103_OTOR-2/2 | addgene full sequence | sequence record 192248 | Addgene NGS Result
GCGTATCACGAGGCCCTTTCGTCTTCAAGAATTCCCGACACCATCGAATGGTGCAAAACCTTTCGCGGTA
TGGCATGATAGCGCCCGGAAGAGAGTCAATTCAGGGTGGTGAATGTGAAACCAGTAACGTTATACGATGT
CGCAGAGTATGCCGGTGTCTCTTATCAGACCGTTTCCCGCGTGGTGAACCAGGCCAGCCACGTTTCTGCG
AAAACGCGGGAAAAAGTGGAAGCGGCGATGGCGGAGCTGAATTACATTCCCAACCGCGTGGCACAACAAC
TGGCGGGCAAACAGTCGTTGCTGATTGGCGTTGCCACCTCCAGTCTGGCCCTGCACGCGCCGTCGCAAAT
TGTCGCGGCGATTAAATCTCGCGCCGATCAACTGGGTGCCAGCGTGGTGGTGTCGATGGTAGAACGAAGC
GGCGTCGAAGCCTGTAAAGCGGCGGTGCACAATCTTCTCGCGCAACGCGTCAGTGGGCTGATCATTAACT
ATCCGCTGGATGACCAGGATGCCATTGCTGTGGAAGCTGCCTGCACTAATGTTCCGGCGTTATTTCTTGA
TGTCTCTGACCAGACACCCATCAACAGTATTATTTTCTCCCATGAAGACGGTACGCGACTGGGCGTGGAG
CATCTGGTCGCATTGGGTCACCAGCAAATCGCGCTGTTAGCGGGCCCATTAAGTTCTGTCTCGGCGCGTC
TGCGTCTGGCTGGCTGGCATAAATATCTCACTCGCAATCAAATTCAGCCGATAGCGGAACGGGAAGGCGA
CTGGAGTGCCATGTCCGGTTTTCAACAAACCATGCAAATGCTGAATGAGGGCATCGTTCCCACTGCGATG
CTGGTTGCCAACGATCAGATGGCGCTGGGCGCAATGCGCGCCATTACCGAGTCCGGGCTGCGCGTTGGTG
CGGATATCTCGGTAGTGGGATACGACGATACCGAAGACAGCTCATGTTATATCCCGCCGTTAACCACCAT
CAAACAGGATTTTCGCCTGCTGGGGCAAACCAGCGTGGACCGCTTGCTGCAACTCTCTCAGGGCCAGGCG
GTGAAGGGCAATCAGCTGTTGCCCGTCTCACTGGTGAAAAGAAAAACCACCCTGGCGCCCAATACGCAAA
CCGCCTCTCCCCGCGCGTTGGCCGATTCATTAATGCAGCTGGCACGACAGGTTTCCCGACTGGAAAGCGG
GCAGTGAGCGCAACGCAATTAATGTAAGTTAGCTCACTCATTAGGCACAATTCTCATGTTTGACAGCTTA
TCATCGACTGCACGGTGCACCAATGCTTCTGGCGTCAGGCAGCCATCGGAAGCTGTGGTATGGCTGTGCA
GGTCGTAAATCACTGCATAATTCGTGTCGCTCAAGGCGCACTCCCGTTCTGGATAATGTTTTTTGCGCCG
ACATCATAACGGTTCTGGCAAATATTCTGAAATGAGCTGTTGACAATTAATCATCGGCTCGTATAATGTG
TGGAATTGTGAGCGGATAACAATTTCACACAGGAAACAGCCAGTCCGTTTAGGTGTTTTCACGAGCACTT
CACCAACAAGGACCATAGATTATGAAAATCGAAGAACACCATCACCATCACCATTCCAGCGGTAAGCTTA
TGTCCCCTATACTAGGTTATTGGAAAATTAAGGGCCTTGTGCAACCCACTCGACTTCTTTTGGAATATCT
TGAAGAAAAATATGAAGAGCATTTGTATGAGCGCGATGAAGGTGATAAATGGCGAAACAAAAAGTTTGAA
TTGGGTTTGGAGTTTCCCAATCTTCCTTATTATATTGATGGTGATGTTAAATTAACACAGTCTATGGCCA
TCATACGTTATATAGCTGACAAGCACAACATGTTGGGTGGTTGTCCAAAAGAGCGTGCAGAGATTTCAAT
GCTTGAAGGAGCGGTTTTGGATATTAGATACGGTGTTTCGAGAATTGCATATAGTAAAGACTTTGAAACT
CTCAAAGTTGATTTTCTTAGCAAGCTACCTGAAATGCTGAAAATGTTCGAAGATCGTTTATGTCATAAAA
CATATTTAAATGGTGATCATGTAACCCATCCTGACTTCATGTTGTATGACGCTCTTGATGTTGTTTTATA
CATGGACCCAATGTGCCTGGATGCGTTCCCAAAATTAGTTTGTTTTAAAAAACGTATTGAAGCTATCCCA
CAAATTGATAAGTACTTGAAATCCAGCAAGTATATAGCATGGCCTTTGCAGGGCTGGCAAGCCACGTTTG
GTGGTGGCGACCATCCTCCAAAATCGGATCTGGAAGTTCTGTTCCAGGGGCCCCTGTCCAGCGGTCTGGT
TCCGCGTGGTTCCGGTACCGCGGCCCAGCCGGCCATGGCCCAGGGCGCGCTGAGTCTGGCATCCGCCCAG
GAAGATTACAATGCCCCGGATTGTCGTTTCATTAACGTCAAAAAAGGTCAGCAGATTTACGTTTACTCCA
AACTGGTCAAAGAAAACGGTGCCGGTGAATTTTGGGCAGGTTCCGTTTATGGTGATGGTCAGGATGAAAT
GGGTGTCGTTGGTTACTTTCCACGTAACCTGGTTAAAGAACAGCGTGCGGCCGCATA
[142 nt withheld, positions 2578-2719]
C
[98 nt withheld, positions 2721-2818]
AGTTTGTACTGGTGACGAAACTCAGTGTCTAGCTAGAGTGGC
[149 nt withheld, positions 2861-3009]
T
[41 nt withheld, positions 3011-3051]
T
[62 nt withheld, positions 3053-3114]
A
[35 nt withheld, positions 3116-3150]
CCTCCCTCAATCGGTTGAATGTCGCCCTTTTGTCTTTGGCGCTGGTAAACCATATGAA
[86 nt withheld, positions 3209-3294]
T
[54 nt withheld, positions 3296-3349]
CTAGCGCCGCCCTATACCTTGTCTGCCTCCCCGCGTTGCGTCGCGGTGCATGGAGCCGGGCCACCTCGAC
CTGAATGGAAGCCGGCGGCACCTCGCTAACGGATTCACCACTCCAAGAATTGGAGCCAATCAATTCTTGC
GGAGAACTGTGAATGCGCAAACCAACCCTTGGCAGAACATATCCATCGCGTCCGCCATCTCCAGCAGCCG
CACGCGGCGCATCTCGGGCAGCGTTGGGTCCTGGCCACGGGTGCGCATGATCGTGCTCCTGTCGTTGAGG
ACCCGGCTAGGCTGGCGGGGTTGCCTTACTGGTTAGCAGAATGAATCACCGATACGCGAGCGAACGTGAA
GCGACTGCTGCTGCAAAACGTCTGCGACCTGAGCAACAACATGAATGGTCTTCGGTTTCCGTGTTTCGTA
AAGTCTGGAAACGCGGAAGTCAGCGCCCTGCACCATTATGTTCCGGATCTGCATCGCAGGATGCTGCTGG
CTACCCTGTGGAACACCTACATCTGTATTAACGAAGCGCTGGCATTGACCCTGAGTGATTTTTCTCTGGT
CCCGCCGCATCCATACCGCCAGTTGTTTACCCTCACAACGTTCCAGTAACCGGGCATGTTCATCATCAGT
AACCCGTATCGTGAGCATCCTCTCTCGTTTCATCGGTATCATTACCCCCATGAACAGAAATCCCCCTTAC
ACGGAGGCATCAGTGACCAAACAGGAAAAAACCGCCCTTAACATGGCCCGCTTTATCAGAAGCCAGACAT
TAACGCTTCTGGAGAAACTCAACGAGCTGGACGCGGATGAACAGGCAGACATCTGTGAATCGCTTCACGA
CCACGCTGATGAGCTTTACCGCAGGATCCGCGAAATTGTAAGCGTTAATATTTTGTTAAAATTCGCGTTA
AATTTTTGTTAAATCAGCTCATTTTTTAACCAATAGGCCGAAATCGGCAAAATCCCTTATAAATCAAAAG
AATAGACCGAGATAGGGT
[37 nt withheld, positions 4348-4384]
AAAGAACGTGGACTCCAACGTCAAAGG
[49 nt withheld, positions 4412-4460]
T
[91 nt withheld, positions 4462-4552]
G
[124 nt withheld, positions 4554-4677]
CGCGGATCCTGCCTCGCGCGTTTCGGTGATGACGGTGAAAACCTCTGACACATGCAGCTCCCGGAGACGG
TCACAGCTTGTCTGTAAGCGGATGCCGGGAGCAGACAAGCCCGTCAGGGCGCGTCAGCGGGTGTTGGCGG
GTGTCGGGGCGCAGCCATGACCCAGTCACGTAGCGATAGCGGAGTGTATACTGGCTTAACTATGCGGCAT
CAGAGCAGATTGTACTGAGAGTGCACCATATGCGGTGTGAAATACCGCACAGATGCGTAAGGAGAAAATA
CCGCATCAGGCGCTCTTCCGCTTCCTCGCTCACTGACTCGCTGCGCTCGGTCGTTCGGCTGCGGCGAGCG
GTATCAGCTCACTCAAAGGCGGTAATACGGTTATCCACAGAATCAGGGGATAACGCAGGAAAGAACATGT
GAGCAAAAGGCCAGCAAAAGGCCAGGAACCGTAAAAAGGCCGCGTTGCTGGCGTTTTTCCATAGGCTCCG
CCCCCCTGACGAGCATCACAAAAATCGACGCTCAAGTCAGAGGTGGCGAAACCCGACAGGACTATAAAGA
TACCAGGGTTTCCCCCTGGAAGCTCCCTCGTGCGCTCTCCTGTTCCGACCCTGCCGCTTACCGGATACCT
GTCCGCCTTTCTCCCTTCGGGAAGCGTGGCGCTTTCTCATAGCTCACGCTGTAGGTATCTCAGTTCGGTG
TAGGTCGTTCGCTCCAAGCTGGGCTGTGTGCACGAACCCCCCGTTCAGCCCGACCGCTGCGCCTTATCCG
GTAACTATCGTCTTGAGTCCAACCCGGTAAGACACGACTTATCGCCACTGGCAGCAGCCACTGGTAACAG
GATTAGCAGAGCGAGGTATGTAGGCGGTGCTACAGAGTTCTTGAAGTGGTGGCCTAACTACGGCTACACT
AGAAGGACAGTATTTGGTATCTGCGCTCTGCTGAAGCCAGTTACCTTCGGAAAAAGAGTTGGTAGCTCTT
GATCCGGCAAACAAACCACCGCTGGTAGCGGTGGTTTTTTTGTTTGCAAGCAGCAGATTACGCGCAGAAA
AAAAGGATCTCAAGAAGATCCTTTGATCTTTTCTACGGGGTCTGACGCTCAGTGGAACGAAAACTCACGT
TAAGGGATTTTGGTCATGAGATTATCAAAAAGGATCTTCACCTAGATCCTTTTAAATTAAAAATGAAGTT
TTAAATCAATCTAAAGTATATATGAGTAAACTTGGTCTGACAGTTACCAATGCTTAATCAGTGAGGCACC
TATCTCAGCGATCTGTCTATTTCGTTCATCCATAGTTGCCTGACTCCCCGTCGTGTAGATAACTACGATA
CGGGAGGGCTTACCATCTGGCCCCAGTGCTGCAATGATACCGCGAGACCCACGCTCACCGGCTCCAGATT
TATCAGCAATAAACCAGCCAGCCGGAAGGGCCGAGCGCAGAAGTGGTCCTGCAACTTTATCCGCCTCCAT
CCAGTCTATTAATTGTTGCCGGGAAGCTAGAGTAAGTAGTTCGCCAGTTAATAGTTTGCGCAACGTTGTT
GCCATTGCTGCAGGCATCGTGGTGTCACGCTCGTCGTTTGGTATGGCTTCATTCAGCTCCGGTTCCCAAC
GATCAAGGCGAGTTACATGATCCCCCATATTGTGCAAAAAAGCGGTTAGCTCCTTCGGTCCTCCGATCGT
TGTCAGAAGTAAGTTGGCCGCAGTGTTATCACTCATGGTTATGGCAGCACTGCATAATTCTCTTACTGTC
ATGCCATCCGTAAGATGCTTTTCTGTGACTGGTGAGTACTCAACCAAGTCATTCTGAGAATAGTGTATGC
GGCGACCGAGTTGCTCTTGCCCGGCGTCAACACGGGATAATACCGCGCCACATAGCAGAACTTTAAAAGT
GCTCATCATTGGAAAACGTTCTTCGGGGCGAAAACTCTCAAGGATCTTACCGCTGTTGAGATCCAGTTCG
ATGTAACCCACTCGTGCACCCAACTGATCTTCAGCATCTTTTACTTTCACCAGCGTTTCTGGGTGAGCAA
AAACAGGAAGGCAAAATGCCGCAAAAAAGGGAATAAGGGCGACACGGAAATGTTGAATACTCATACTCTT
CCTTTTTCAATATTATTGAAGCATTTATCAGGGTTATTGTCTCATGAGCGGATACATATTTGAATGTATT
TAGAAAAATAAACAAATAGGGGTTCCGCGCACATTTCCCCGAAAAGTGCCACCTGACGTCTAAGAAACCA
TTATTATCATGACATTAACCTATAAAAATAG
Features (pLannotate 1.2.2; 21 found; start..end, strand, type, name):
     37..114     +  promoter       lacIq promoter: lacI (mutant); In the lacIq allele, a single base change in the promoter boosts expression of the lacI gene about 10-fold.
    115..1197    +  CDS            lacI: lac repressor; lacI; The lac repressor binds to the lac operator to inhibit transcription in E. coli. This inhibition can be relieved by adding lactose or isopropyl-β-D-thiogalactopyranoside (IPTG).
   1210..1231    +  protein_bind   CAP binding site: CAP binding activates transcription in the presence of cAMP. E. coli catabolite activator protein
   1250..1267    +  promoter       tet promoter (fragment): E. coli promoter for tetracycline efflux protein gene
   1440..1468    +  promoter       tac promoter: strong E. coli promoter; hybrid between the trp and lac UV5 promoters
   1476..1492    +  protein_bind   lac operator: The lac repressor binds to the lac operator to inhibit transcription in E. coli. This inhibition can be relieved by adding lactose or isopropyl-β-D-thiogalactopyranoside (IPTG). lac repressor encoded by lacI
   1577..1594    +  CDS            6xHis: 6xHis affinity tag
   1610..2263    +  CDS            GST26_SCHJA: Experimental evidence at protein level: Swiss-Prot protein existence level 1. GST isoenzymes appear to play a central role in the parasite detoxification system. Other functions are also suspected including a role in increasing the solubility of haematin in the parasite gut. From Schistosoma japonicum (Blood fluke).
   2360..2566    +  CDS            OTOR (fragment): OTOR_HUMAN - Also known as FDP, MIAL. Experimental evidence at protein level: Swiss-Prot protein existence level 1. From Homo sapiens (Human).
   2582..2629    +  terminator     fd terminator (sequence withheld): central terminator from bacteriophage fd (Otsuka and Kunisawa, 1982)
   2634..2846    +  CDS            M13 gene III (fragment) (sequence partly withheld): pIII; III; minor coat protein
   2861..3331    +  CDS            M13 gene III (fragment) (sequence partly withheld): pIII; III; minor coat protein
   3353..3423    +  CDS            TcR (fragment): tetracycline efflux protein; tet; confers resistance to tetracycline
   3665..4045    -  CDS            YPB1_ECOLX: Protein predicted: Swiss-Prot protein existence level 4. From Escherichia coli.
   4062..4213    +  CDS            rop (fragment): Rop protein, which maintains plasmids at low copy number; rop
   4249..4677    -  rep_origin     f1 ori (sequence partly withheld): f1 bacteriophage origin of replication; arrow indicates direction of (+) strand synthesis
   4686..4725    +  CDS            rop (fragment): Rop protein, which maintains plasmids at low copy number; rop
   4827..4967    +  misc_feature   bom: basis of mobility region from pBR322
   5153..5740    -  rep_origin     ori: high-copy-number ColE1/pMB1/pBR322/pUC origin of replication
   5914..6771    -  CDS            bla: BLAT_ECOLX - Experimental evidence at protein level: Swiss-Prot protein existence level 1. TEM-type are the most prevalent beta-lactamases in enterobacteria; they hydrolyze the beta-lactam bond in susceptible beta-lactam antibiotics, thus conferring resistance to penicillins and cephalosporins. TEM-3 and TEM-4 are capable of hydrolyzing cefotaxime and ceftazidime. TEM-5 is capable of hydrolyzing ceftazidime. TEM-6 is capable of hydrolyzing ceftazidime and aztreonam. TEM-8/CAZ-2, TEM- 16/CAZ-7 and TEM-24/CAZ-6 are markedly active against ceftazidime. IRT- 4 shows resistance to beta-lactamase in
   6772..6876    -  promoter       AmpR promoter: bla
