[The description below was written by a language model from this plasmid's Addgene catalogue record and pLannotate feature annotations shown in this document.]
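Description:
pHH0103_OTOR-2/2 is a bacterial expression plasmid of about 6.9 kb, built on the pHH0103 backbone, for producing and purifying a human SH3 domain construct derived from OTOR (otoraplin, also known as FDP or MIAL). The "2/2" in the name presumably denotes the second of two constructs, though the record does not explain it. The 257 bp human insert was cloned between SfiI and NotI sites, and the annotation detects an OTOR fragment of roughly 200 bp. It lies downstream of a 6xHis tag and the Schistosoma japonicum glutathione S-transferase coding sequence, on the same strand. This layout suggests an N-terminal His-GST fusion that can be purified by metal-chelate or glutathione affinity, although the feature table alone does not confirm the reading frame.

Expression is driven by the hybrid tac promoter with an adjacent lac operator. The plasmid also carries lacI under the lacIq promoter, so transcription is repressed until it is induced with IPTG. A bacteriophage fd terminator follows the insert. Beyond it lie two fragments of M13 gene III, which appear to be remnants of a phagemid or phage-display ancestor rather than part of the expressed protein.

Propagation in E. coli relies on a ColE1/pBR322-type origin with the bom region, and the TEM beta-lactamase gene with its own promoter provides ampicillin selection. An f1 origin interrupts the rop sequence, and short tetracycline-resistance remnants also point to pBR322 ancestry. The repository lists the plasmid as low copy. It belongs to a set of constructs made for a family-wide analysis of human SH3 domain binding specificities.
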