Addgene plasmid #91382: pHH0103_OTOR-2/2
Purpose: Protein expression and purification of human SH3 domain construct OTOR-2/2
Depositing lab: Sachdev Sidhu. Depositing organization: University of Toronto. Publication: Comprehensive Analysis of the Human SH3 Domain Family Reveals a Wide Variety of Non-canonical Specificities. Teyra J, Huang H, Jain S, Guan X, Dong A, Liu Y, Tempel W, Min J, Tong Y, Kim PM, Bader GD, Sidhu SS. Structure. 2017 Oct 3;25(10):1598-1610.e3. doi: 10.1016/j.str.2017.07.017. Epub 2017 Sep 7. PubMed 28890361.
Backbone
  Vector backbone: pHH0103
  Vector type: Bacterial Expression
Growth in bacteria
  Bacterial resistance: Ampicillin, 100 μg/mL
  Growth temperature: 37°C
  Growth strain: DH5alpha
  Copy number: Low Copy
Gene/Insert
  Gene/Insert name: OTOR-2/2
  Species: H. sapiens (human)
  Insert size (bp): 257
  Cloning method: Restriction Enzyme; 5′ cloning site Sfi1 (unknown if destroyed); 3′ cloning site Not1 (unknown if destroyed)
Terms and licenses: Academic/Nonprofit Terms; Industry Terms: Not Available to Industry
How to cite: pHH0103_OTOR-2/2 was a gift from Sachdev Sidhu (Addgene plasmid # 91382 ; http://n2t.net/addgene:91382 ; RRID:Addgene_91382)
