>Addgene plasmid #91382 | pHH0103_OTOR-2/2 | depositor partial sequence | sequence record 175870 | insert sequence
GGTACCGAATTCGGATCCGCGCGCTGAGTCTGGCATCCGCCCAGGAAGATTACAATGCCCCGGATTGTCG
TTTCATTAACGTCAAAAAAGGTCAGCAGATTTACGTTTACTCCAAACTGGTCAAAGAAAACGGTGCCGGT
GAATTTTGGGCAGGTTCCGTTTATGGTGATGGTCAGGATGAAATGGGTGTCGTTGGTTACTTTCCACGTA
ACCTGGTTAAAGAACAGCGTGCGGCCGCTAGCTAAGTCGACGAGCTC
